>Addgene plasmid #46848 | pX1 | depositor full sequence | sequence record 66350 | pX1 sequence 2980 bps
CACCTAAATTGTAAGCGTTAATATTTTGTTAAAATTCGCGTTAAATTTTTGTTAAATCAGCTCATTTTTT
AACCAATAGGCCGAAATCGGCAAAATCCCTTATAAATCAAAAGAATAGACCGAGATAGGGT
[37 nt withheld, positions 132-168]
AAAGAACGTGGACTCCAACGTCAAAGG
[49 nt withheld, positions 196-244]
T
[91 nt withheld, positions 246-336]
G
[124 nt withheld, positions 338-461]
CCCATTCGCCATTCAGGCTGCGCAACTGTTGGGAAGGGCGATCGGTGCGGGCCTCTTCGCTATTACGCCA
GCTGGCGAAAGGGGGATGTGCTGCAAGGCGATTAAGTTGGGTAACGCCAGGGTTTTCCCAGTCACGACGT
TGTAAAACGACGGCCAGTGAGCGCGCGTAATACGACTCACTATAGGGCGAATTGGGTACCGGCCGGCCTT
AATTAAGATCTGGCGCGCCTCGAGGTCGACGGTATCGATAAGCTTGATATCGAATTCCTGCAGCCCGGGG
GATCCACTAGTTCTAGAGCGGCCGCCACCGCGGTGGAGCTCCAGCTTTTGTTCCCTTTAGTGAGGGTTAA
TTGCGCGCTTGGCGTAATCATGGTCATAGCTGTTTCCTGTGTGAAATTGTTATCCGCTCACAATTCCACA
CAACATACGAGCCGGAAGCATAAAGTGTAAAGCCTGGGGTGCCTAATGAGTGAGCTAACTCACATTAATT
GCGTTGCGCTCACTGCCCGCTTTCCAGTCGGGAAACCTGTCGTGCCAGCTGCATTAATGAATCGGCCAAC
GCGCGGGGAGAGGCGGTTTGCGTATTGGGCGCTCTTCCGCTTCCTCGCTCACTGACTCGCTGCGCTCGGT
CGTTCGGCTGCGGCGAGCGGTATCAGCTCACTCAAAGGCGGTAATACGGTTATCCACAGAATCAGGGGAT
AACGCAGGAAAGAACATGTGAGCAAAAGGCCAGCAAAAGGCCAGGAACCGTAAAAAGGCCGCGTTGCTGG
CGTTTTTCCATAGGCTCCGCCCCCCTGACGAGCATCACAAAAATCGACGCTCAAGTCAGAGGTGGCGAAA
CCCGACAGGACTATAAAGATACCAGGCGTTTCCCCCTGGAAGCTCCCTCGTGCGCTCTCCTGTTCCGACC
CTGCCGCTTACCGGATACCTGTCCGCCTTTCTCCCTTCGGGAAGCGTGGCGCTTTCTCATAGCTCACGCT
GTAGGTATCTCAGTTCGGTGTAGGTCGTTCGCTCCAAGCTGGGCTGTGTGCACGAACCCCCCGTTCAGCC
CGACCGCTGCGCCTTATCCGGTAACTATCGTCTTGAGTCCAACCCGGTAAGACACGACTTATCGCCACTG
GCAGCAGCCACTGGTAACAGGATTAGCAGAGCGAGGTATGTAGGCGGTGCTACAGAGTTCTTGAAGTGGT
GGCCTAACTACGGCTACACTAGAAGGACAGTATTTGGTATCTGCGCTCTGCTGAAGCCAGTTACCTTCGG
AAAAAGAGTTGGTAGCTCTTGATCCGGCAAACAAACCACCGCTGGTAGCGGTGGTTTTTTTGTTTGCAAG
CAGCAGATTACGCGCAGAAAAAAAGGATCTCAAGAAGATCCTTTGATCTTTTCTACGGGGTCTGACGCTC
AGTGGAACGAAAACTCACGTTAAGGGATTTTGGTCATGAGATTATCAAAAAGGATCTTCACCTAGATCCT
TTTAAATTAAAAATGAAGTTTTAAATCAATCTAAAGTATATATGAGTAAACTTGGTCTGACAGTTACCAA
TGCTTAATCAGTGAGGCACCTATCTCAGCGATCTGTCTATTTCGTTCATCCATAGTTGCCTGACTCCCCG
TCGTGTAGATAACTACGATACGGGAGGGCTTACCATCTGGCCCCAGTGCTGCAATGATACCGCGAGACCC
ACGCTCACCGGCTCCAGATTTATCAGCAATAAACCAGCCAGCCGGAAGGGCCGAGCGCAGAAGTGGTCCT
GCAACTTTATCCGCCTCCATCCAGTCTATTAATTGTTGCCGGGAAGCTAGAGTAAGTAGTTCGCCAGTTA
ATAGTTTGCGCAACGTTGTTGCCATTGCTACAGGCATCGTGGTGTCACGCTCGTCGTTTGGTATGGCTTC
ATTCAGCTCCGGTTCCCAACGATCAAGGCGAGTTACATGATCCCCCATGTTGTGCAAAAAAGCGGTTAGC
TCCTTCGGTCCTCCGATCGTTGTCAGAAGTAAGTTGGCCGCAGTGTTATCACTCATGGTTATGGCAGCAC
TGCATAATTCTCTTACTGTCATGCCATCCGTAAGATGCTTTTCTGTGACTGGTGAGTACTCAACCAAGTC
ATTCTGAGAATAGTGTATGCGGCGACCGAGTTGCTCTTGCCCGGCGTCAATACGGGATAATACCGCGCCA
CATAGCAGAACTTTAAAAGTGCTCATCATTGGAAAACGTTCTTCGGGGCGAAAACTCTCAAGGATCTTAC
CGCTGTTGAGATCCAGTTCGATGTAACCCACTCGTGCACCCAACTGATCTTCAGCATCTTTTACTTTCAC
CAGCGTTTCTGGGTGAGCAAAAACAGGAAGGCAAAATGCCGCAAAAAAGGGAATAAGGGCGACACGGAAA
TGTTGAATACTCATACTCTTCCTTTTTCAATATTATTGAAGCATTTATCAGGGTTATTGTCTCATGAGCG
GATACATATTTGAATGTATTTAGAAAAATAAACAAATAGGGGTTCCGCGCACATTTCCCCGAAAAGTGC
Features (pLannotate 1.2.2; 12 found; start..end, strand, type, name):
     33..461     -  rep_origin     f1 ori (sequence partly withheld): f1 bacteriophage origin of replication; arrow indicates direction of (+) strand synthesis
    466..621     -  CDS            lacZα (fragment): LacZα fragment of β-galactosidase; lacZ fragment
    629..647     +  promoter       T7 promoter: promoter for bacteriophage T7 RNA polymerase
    689..782     -  misc_feature   MCS (fragment): pBluescript multiple cloning site
    795..813     -  promoter       T3 promoter: promoter for bacteriophage T3 RNA polymerase
    858..874     -  protein_bind   lac operator: The lac repressor binds to the lac operator to inhibit transcription in E. coli. This inhibition can be relieved by adding lactose or isopropyl-β-D-thiogalactopyranoside (IPTG). lac repressor encoded by lacI
    882..912     -  promoter       lac promoter: promoter for the E. coli lac operon
    927..948     -  protein_bind   CAP binding site: CAP binding activates transcription in the presence of cAMP. E. coli catabolite activator protein
    961..1053    -  CDS            lacI (fragment): lac repressor; lacI; The lac repressor binds to the lac operator to inhibit transcription in E. coli. This inhibition can be relieved by adding lactose or isopropyl-β-D-thiogalactopyranoside (IPTG).
   1236..1824    -  rep_origin     ori: high-copy-number ColE1/pMB1/pBR322/pUC origin of replication
   1995..2855    -  CDS            AmpR: β-lactamase; bla; confers resistance to ampicillin, carbenicillin, and related antibiotics
   2856..2960    -  promoter       AmpR promoter: bla
