[The description below was written by a language model from this plasmid's Addgene catalogue record and pLannotate feature annotations shown in this document.]
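Description:
pX1 is an empty general-purpose cloning vector for E. coli, derived from the Stratagene phagemid pBluescript SK(+) by expanding its polylinker. According to the record, recognition sites for FseI, PacI, BglII and AscI were inserted between the KpnI and XhoI sites of the parental multiple cloning site. Three of these are rare-cutting eight-base enzymes, which makes the vector convenient for assembling or shuttling large fragments by restriction cloning. The annotated sequence is 2,980 nt, about 20 nt longer than the listed 2,960 bp backbone, consistent with a short linker addition. No insert or payload gene is present.

The feature table shows the standard pBluescript architecture. A high-copy ColE1/pUC-type origin drives replication in bacteria, and the β-lactamase gene (AmpR) under its own bla promoter provides ampicillin selection. An f1 bacteriophage origin allows rescue of single-stranded DNA with helper phage. The polylinker sits within the lacZα region downstream of the lac promoter, lac operator and CAP binding site, the arrangement that in pBluescript supports blue/white screening. The record does not state whether the added sites preserve the lacZα reading frame, and lacZα is annotated only as a fragment. A short lacI remnant is also annotated. Opposing T7 and T3 phage promoters flank the cloning site, permitting in vitro transcription of either strand of an insert and serving as the sequencing primer sites. The associated publication concerns generating Trp53 mutants in embryonic cells through a recombinase-based platform, suggesting pX1 served as an intermediate cloning backbone in that work, though its exact role is not given.
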