Addgene plasmid #46848: pX1
Purpose: (Empty Backbone) Vector modified from pBluescript SK(+) by adding more cloning sites
Depositing lab: Monica Hollstein. Depositing organization: Deutsches Krebsforschungszentrum (DKFZ). Publication: Rapid derivation of genetically related mutants from embryonic cells harboring a recombinase-specific Trp53 platform. Wei QX, Odell AF, van der Hoeven F, Hollstein M. Cell Cycle. 2011 Apr 15;10(8):1261-70. Epub 2011 Apr 15. 10.4161/cc.10.8.15303 PubMed 21445009.
Backbone
  Vector backbone: pBluescript SK(+)
  Backbone manufacturer: Stratagene
  Backbone size (bp): 2960
  Modifications to backbone: Add FseI, PacI, BglII and AscI restriction site between KpnI and XhoI in pBluescript SK(+)vector
  Vector type: Cloning vector
Growth in bacteria
  Bacterial resistance: Ampicillin, 100 μg/mL
  Growth temperature: 37°C
  Growth strain: DH5alpha
  Copy number: High Copy
Gene/Insert
  Cloning method: Restriction Enzyme
  Sequencing primers: 5′ T3; 3′ T7
Terms and licenses: Academic/Nonprofit Terms; Industry Terms: Not Available to Industry
How to cite: pX1 was a gift from Monica Hollstein (Addgene plasmid # 46848 ; http://n2t.net/addgene:46848 ; RRID:Addgene_46848)
