>Addgene plasmid #46848 | pX1 | addgene partial sequence | sequence record 68423 | M13_pUC_rev
ATTACGCCAAGCGCGCAATTAACCCTCACTAAAGGGAACAAAAGCTGGAGCTCCACCGCGGTGGCGGCCG
CTCTAGAACTAGTGGATCCCCCGGGCTGCAGGAATTCGATATCAAGCTTATCGATACCGTCGACCTCGAG
GCGCGCCAGATCTTAATTAAGGCCGGCCGGTACCCAATTCGCCCTATAGTGAGTCGTATTACGCGCGCTC
ACTGGCCGTCGTTTTACAACGTCGTGACTGGGAAAACCCTGGCGTTACCCAACTTAATCGCCTTGCAGCA
CATCCCCCTTTCGCCAGCTGGCGTAATAGCGAAGAGGCCCGCACCGATCGCCCTTCCCAACAGTTGCGCA
GCCTGAATGGCGAATGGG
[124 nt withheld, positions 369-492]
C
[91 nt withheld, positions 494-584]
A
[49 nt withheld, positions 586-634]
CCTTTGACGTTGGAGTCCACGTTCTTT
[37 nt withheld, positions 662-698]
ACCCTATCTCGGTCTATTCTTTTGATTTATAAGGGATTTTGCCGATTTCGGCCTATTGGTTAAAAAATGA
GCTGATTTAACAAAAATTTAACGCGAATTTTAACAAAATATTAACGCTTACAATTTAGGTGGCACTTTTC
GGGGAAATGTGCGCGGAACCCCTATTTGTTTATTTT
